Addgene plasmid #64660: 4ROI
Purpose: Bacterial expression for structure determination; may not be full ORF
Depositing lab: Cheryl Arrowsmith. Depositing organization: University of Toronto.
Backbone
  Vector backbone: pHH0103
  Vector type: Bacterial Expression
Growth in bacteria
  Bacterial resistance: Ampicillin, 100 μg/mL
  Growth temperature: 37°C
  Growth strain: DH5alpha
  Copy number: Unknown
Gene/Insert
  Gene/Insert name: ITCH:YTC002-B07:C225429 (alt name: ITCH)
  Species: H. sapiens (human)
  Mutation: See comments
  Entrez Gene: ITCH (a.k.a. ADMFD, AIF4, AIP4, NAPP1)
  Tag / fusion protein: GST (N terminal on backbone)
  Cloning method: Unknown
  Sequencing primers: 5′ M13-F20; 3′ M13-R
Terms and licenses: Academic/Nonprofit Terms; Industry Terms: Not Available to Industry
How to cite: 4ROI was a gift from Cheryl Arrowsmith (Addgene plasmid # 64660 ; http://n2t.net/addgene:64660 ; RRID:Addgene_64660)
