[The description below was written by a language model from this plasmid's Addgene catalogue record.]
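Description:
4ROI is a bacterial expression plasmid built on the pHH0103 backbone and carrying a human ITCH insert (also known as AIP4, AIF4, NAPP1 or ADMFD), which encodes a HECT-type E3 ubiquitin ligase. The construct was made for producing recombinant protein for structure determination, and the record explicitly cautions that the insert may not be the full open reading frame. As is common for structural genomics clones, it probably encodes a fragment or domain chosen for its suitability for structural work, but the exact boundaries are not given. The mutation field only refers to comments that are not included in the record, so any sequence changes relative to the reference gene cannot be specified here.

The backbone supplies an N-terminal GST tag, so the ITCH fragment is expressed as a glutathione S-transferase fusion. Such fusions generally aid solubility and allow affinity purification on glutathione resin. The plasmid is selected in bacteria with ampicillin. Its copy number is listed as unknown, and the origin of replication, the promoter driving expression, any protease cleavage site between GST and the insert, and the cloning method are not stated. No feature table is available, so the arrangement of elements within the vector cannot be described further. The listing of standard M13 forward and reverse sequencing primers suggests that these priming sites flank the insert region. The typical use is overexpression and purification of the ITCH fragment in E. coli for crystallography or related structural and biochemical studies.
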