>Addgene plasmid #64660 | 4ROI | depositor partial sequence | sequence record 108742 | Insert DNA Sequence
AATGAAAAACCGCTGCCGGAAGGTTGGGAAATGCGCTTTACCGTTGATGGTATCCCGTACTTTGTTGATC
ATAATCGTCGCACCACCACCTATATTGATCCGCGTACGGGCAAAAGC
