>Addgene plasmid #64660 | 4ROI | addgene partial sequence | sequence record 111122 | pGEX5 5'-GGGCTGGCAAGCCACGTTTGGTG-3'
TGTCCAGCGGTCTGGTTTCCGCGTGGTTCCGGCTACCGCGGCCCAGCCGGCCGAAAATCTGTACTTCCAA
GGTCGTCGTGCCTCTGTGGAGCTCAATGAAAAACCGCTGCCGGAAGGTTGGGAAATGCGCTTTACCGTTG
ATGGTATCCCGTACTTTGTTGATCATAATCGTCGCACCACCACCTATATTGATCCGCGTACGGGCAAAAG
CTAGGCGGCCGCATA
[142 nt withheld, positions 226-367]
C
[98 nt withheld, positions 369-466]
AGTTTGTACTGGTGACGAAACTCAGTGTCTAGCTAGAGTGGC
[79 nt withheld, positions 509-587]
