>Addgene plasmid #64660 | 4ROI | addgene partial sequence | sequence record 111125 | M13pUC-Rev 5'-AGCGGATAACAATTTCACACAGG-3'
ACCATAGATTATGAAAATCGAAGAACACCATCACCATCACCATTCCAGCGGTAAGCTTATGTCCCCTATA
CTAGGTTATTGGAAAATTAAGGGCCTTGTGCAACCCACTCGACTTCTTTTGGAATATCTTGAAGAAAAAT
ATGAAGAGCATTTGTATGAGCGCGATGAAGGTGATAAATGGCGAAACAAAAAGTTTGAATTGGGTTTGGA
GTTTCCCAATCTTCCTTATTATATTGATGGTGATGTTAAATTAACACAGTCTATGGCCATCATACGTTAT
ATAGCTGACAAGCACAACATGTTGGGTGGTTGTCCAAAAGAGCGTGCAGAGATTTCAATGCTTGAAGGAG
CGGTTTTGGATATTAGATACGGTGTTTCGAGAATTGCATATAGTAAAGACTTTGAAACTCTCAAAGTTGA
TTTTCTTAGCAAGCTACCTGAAATGCTGAAAATGTTCGAAGATCGTTTATGTCATAAAACATATTTAAAT
GGTGATCATGTAACCCATCCTGACTTCATGTTGTATGACGCTCTTGATGTTGTTTTATACATGGACCCAA
TGTGCCTGGATGCGTTCCCAAAATTAGTTTGTTTTAAAAAACGTATTGAAGCTATCCCACAAATTGATAA
GTACTTGAAATCCAGCAAGTATATAGCATGGCCTTTGCA
